Addgene plasmid #39556: Arf4-GFP
Depositing lab: Paul Melancon. Depositing organization: University of Alberta. Publication: Characterization of class I and II ADP-ribosylation factors (Arfs) in live cells: GDP-bound class II Arfs associate with the ER-Golgi intermediate compartment independently of GBF1. Chun J, Shapovalova Z, Dejgaard SY, Presley JF, Melancon P. Mol Biol Cell. 2008 Aug;19(8):3488-500. Epub 2008 Jun 4. 10.1091/mbc.e08-04-0373 PubMed 18524849.
Backbone
  Vector backbone: pEGFP-N1
  Backbone manufacturer: Clontech
  Backbone size w/o insert (bp): 4700
  Total vector size (bp): 5243
  Vector type: Mammalian Expression
  Selectable markers: Neomycin (select with G418)
Growth in bacteria
  Bacterial resistance: Kanamycin, 50 μg/mL
  Growth temperature: 37°C
  Growth strain: DH5alpha
  Copy number: High Copy
Gene/Insert
  Gene/Insert name: ADP ribosylaion factor 4 (alt name: ARF4)
  Species: H. sapiens (human)
  Insert size (bp): 543
  Entrez Gene: ARF4 (a.k.a. ARF2)
  Promoter: CMV
  Tag / fusion protein: GFP (C terminal on backbone)
  Cloning method: Restriction Enzyme; 5′ cloning site XhoI (not destroyed); 3′ cloning site KpnI (not destroyed)
  Sequencing primers: 5′ CMV; 3′ EGFP-N
Terms and licenses: Academic/Nonprofit Terms; Industry Terms: Not Available to Industry
How to cite: Arf4-GFP was a gift from Paul Melancon (Addgene plasmid # 39556 ; http://n2t.net/addgene:39556 ; RRID:Addgene_39556)
