[The description below was written by a language model from this plasmid's Addgene catalogue record and pLannotate feature annotations shown in this document.]
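Description:
Arf4-GFP is a mammalian expression plasmid built on the Clontech pEGFP-N1 backbone that encodes human ADP-ribosylation factor 4 (ARF4, also known as ARF2) fused at its C terminus to EGFP. The roughly 540 bp ARF4 coding sequence was inserted between the XhoI and KpnI sites of the multiple cloning site, both of which are retained. This places it downstream of the human cytomegalovirus immediate early enhancer and promoter and upstream of the mammalian codon-optimized EGFP open reading frame, separated from it by a short stretch of residual polylinker. An SV40 polyadenylation signal terminates the fusion transcript. The catalogue gives a total size of 5,243 bp, while the sequenced record is 5,255 nt, a minor discrepancy.

The plasmid is propagated in E. coli at high copy through a ColE1/pUC-type origin and is selected with kanamycin. The single NeoR/KanR gene (Tn5 aminoglycoside phosphotransferase) is preceded by both a bacterial bla promoter and the SV40 enhancer/early promoter and is followed by an HSV TK polyadenylation signal. The same marker therefore confers kanamycin resistance in bacteria and G418 resistance in transfected mammalian cells, allowing stable line selection. An f1 origin is also present for single-stranded DNA production. The short large T antigen, ble and bGH poly(A) annotations are fragment matches in backbone sequence and do not appear to be functional elements.

ARF4 is a small GTP-binding protein involved in protein trafficking at the Golgi. The associated publication used GFP-tagged class I and class II Arfs for live-cell imaging of their localization, including association with the ER-Golgi intermediate compartment, and this construct suits that kind of fluorescence microscopy.
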