Features (pLannotate 1.2.2; 17 found; start..end, strand, type, name):
      1..304     +  enhancer       CMV enhancer: human cytomegalovirus immediate early enhancer
    305..508     +  promoter       CMV promoter: human cytomegalovirus (CMV) immediate early promoter
    531..558     +  misc_feature   MCS (fragment): multiple cloning site
    565..1104    +  CDS            ARF4: ARF4_HUMAN - Also known as ARF2. Experimental evidence at protein level: Swiss-Prot protein existence level 1. GTP-binding protein that functions as an allosteric activator of the cholera toxin catalytic subunit, an ADP-ribosyltransferase. Involved in protein trafficking; may modulate vesicle budding and uncoating within the Golgi apparatus. From Homo sapiens (Human).
   1106..1133    +  misc_feature   MCS (fragment): multiple cloning site
   1141..1860    +  CDS            EGFP: the original enhanced GFP (Yang et al., 1996) mammalian codon-optimized
   1877..1960    +  CDS            large T antigen (fragment): large T antigen from SV40 (simian virus 40)
   1983..2104    +  polyA_signal   SV40 poly(A) signal: SV40 polyadenylation signal
   2138..2566    -  rep_origin     f1 ori (sequence partly withheld): f1 bacteriophage origin of replication; arrow indicates direction of (+) strand synthesis
   2593..2697    +  promoter       AmpR promoter: bla
   2699..3056    +  promoter       SV40 promoter: SV40 enhancer and early promoter
   3091..3885    +  CDS            NeoR/KanR: aminoglycoside phosphotransferase from Tn5; aph(3')-II (or nptII); confers resistance to neomycin, kanamycin, and G418 (Geneticin®)
   3906..4058    +  CDS            ble (fragment): BLE_KLEPN - Experimental evidence at protein level: Swiss-Prot protein existence level 1. Binding protein with a strong affinity to the bleomycin family of antibiotics. Binds to CL990; an antimitotic-antibiotic compound. From Klebsiella pneumoniae.
   4117..4164    +  polyA_signal   HSV TK poly(A) signal: herpes simplex virus thymidine kinase polyadenylation signal (Cole and Stacy, 1985)
   4255..4271    -  polyA_signal   bGH poly(A) signal (fragment): bovine growth hormone polyadenylation signal
   4493..5081    +  rep_origin     ori: high-copy-number ColE1/pMB1/pBR322/pUC origin of replication
   5196..5255    +  enhancer       CMV enhancer (fragment): human cytomegalovirus immediate early enhancer
>Addgene plasmid #39556 | Arf4-GFP | addgene full sequence | sequence record 314043 | Addgene NGS Result
CGTTACATAACTTACGGTAAATGGCCCGCCTGGCTGACCGCCCAACGACCCCCGCCCATTGACGTCAATA
ATGACGTATGTTCCCATAGTAACGCCAATAGGGACTTTCCATTGACGTCAATGGGTGGAGTATTTACGGT
AAACTGCCCACTTGGCAGTACATCAAGTGTATCATATGCCAAGTACGCCCCCTATTGACGTCAATGACGG
TAAATGGCCCGCCTGGCATTATGCCCAGTACATGACCTTATGGGACTTTCCTACTTGGCAGTACATCTAC
GTATTAGTCATCGCTATTACCATGGTGATGCGGTTTTGGCAGTACATCAATGGGCGTGGATAGCGGTTTG
ACTCACGGGGATTTCCAAGTCTCCACCCCATTGACGTCAATGGGAGTTTGTTTTGGCACCAAAATCAACG
GGACTTTCCAAAATGTCGTAACAACTCCGCCCCATTGACGCAAATGGGCGGTAGGCGTGTACGGTGGGAG
GTCTATATAAGCAGAGCTGGTTTAGTGAACCGTCAGATCCGCTAGCGCTACCGGACTCAGATCTCGAGGC
CACCATGGGCCTCACTATCTCCTCCCTCTTCTCCCGACTATTTGGCAAGAAGCAGATGCGCATTTTGATG
GTTGGATTGGATGCTGCTGGCAAGACAACCATTCTGTATAAACTGAAGTTAGGGGAGATAGTCACCACCA
TTCCTACCATTGGTTTTAATGTGGAAACAGTAGAATATAAGAACATTTGTTTCACAGTATGGGATGTTGG
TGGTCAAGATAGAATTAGGCCTCTCTGGAAGCATTACTTCCAGAATACCCAGGGTCTTATTTTTGTGGTA
GATAGCAACGATCGTGAAAGAATTCAGGAAGTAGCAGATGAGCTGCAGAAAATGCTTCTGGTAGATGAAT
TGAGAGATGCAGTGCTGCTACTTTTTGCAAACAAACAGGATTTGCCAAATGCTATGGCCATCAGTGAAAT
GACAGATAAACTAGGGCTTCAGTCTCTTCGTAACAGAACATGGTATGTTCAAGCCACTTGTGCAACACAA
GGAACTGGTCTGTATGAAGGACTTGACTGGCTGTCAAATGAGCTTTCAAAACGTGCGGTACCGCGGGCCC
GGGATCCACCGGTCGCCACCATGGTGAGCAAGGGCGAGGAGCTGTTCACCGGGGTGGTGCCCATCCTGGT
CGAGCTGGACGGCGACGTAAACGGCCACAAGTTCAGCGTGTCCGGCGAGGGCGAGGGCGATGCCACCTAC
GGCAAGCTGACCCTGAAGTTCATCTGCACCACCGGCAAGCTGCCCGTGCCCTGGCCCACCCTCGTGACCA
CCCTGACCTACGGCGTGCAGTGCTTCAGCCGCTACCCCGACCACATGAAGCAGCACGACTTCTTCAAGTC
CGCCATGCCCGAAGGCTACGTCCAGGAGCGCACCATCTTCTTCAAGGACGACGGCAACTACAAGACCCGC
GCCGAGGTGAAGTTCGAGGGCGACACCCTGGTGAACCGCATCGAGCTGAAGGGCATCGACTTCAAGGAGG
ACGGCAACATCCTGGGGCACAAGCTGGAGTACAACTACAACAGCCACAACGTCTATATCATGGCCGACAA
GCAGAAGAACGGCATCAAGGTGAACTTCAAGATCCGCCACAACATCGAGGACGGCAGCGTGCAGCTCGCC
GACCACTACCAGCAGAACACCCCCATCGGCGACGGCCCCGTGCTGCTGCCCGACAACCACTACCTGAGCA
CCCAGTCCGCCCTGAGCAAAGACCCCAACGAGAAGCGCGATCACATGGTCCTGCTGGAGTTCGTGACCGC
CGCCGGGATCACTCTCGGCATGGACGAGCTGTACAAGTAAAGCGGCCGCGACTCTAGATCATAATCAGCC
ATACCACATTTGTAGAGGTTTTACTTGCTTTAAAAAACCTCCCACACCTCCCCCTGAACCTGAAACATAA
AATGAATGCAATTGTTGTTGTTAACTTGTTTATTGCAGCTTATAATGGTTACAAATAAAGCAATAGCATC
ACAAATTTCACAAATAAAGCATTTTTTTCACTGCATTCTAGTTGTGGTTTGTCCAAACTCATCAATGTAT
CTTAAGGCGTAAATTGTAAGCGTTAATATTTTGTTAAAATTCGCGTTAAATTTTTGTTAAATCAGCTCAT
TTTTTAACCAATAGGCCGAAATCGGCAAAATCCCTTATAAATCAAAAGAATAGACCGAGATAGGGT
[37 nt withheld, positions 2237-2273]
AAAGAACGTGGACTCCAACGTCAAAGG
[49 nt withheld, positions 2301-2349]
T
[91 nt withheld, positions 2351-2441]
G
[124 nt withheld, positions 2443-2566]
CAGGTGGCACTTTTCGGGGAAATGTGCGCGGAACCCCTATTTGTTTATTTTTCTAAATACATTCAAATAT
GTATCCGCTCATGAGACAATAACCCTGATAAATGCTTCAATAATATTGAAAAAGGAAGAGTCCTGAGGCG
GAAAGAACCAGCTGTGGAATGTGTGTCAGTTAGGGTGTGGAAAGTCCCCAGGCTCCCCAGCAGGCAGAAG
TATGCAAAGCATGCATCTCAATTAGTCAGCAACCAGGTGTGGAAAGTCCCCAGGCTCCCCAGCAGGCAGA
AGTATGCAAAGCATGCATCTCAATTAGTCAGCAACCATAGTCCCGCCCCTAACTCCGCCCATCCCGCCCC
TAACTCCGCCCAGTTCCGCCCATTCTCCGCCCCATGGCTGACTAATTTTTTTTATTTATGCAGAGGCCGA
GGCCGCCTCGGCCTCTGAGCTATTCCAGAAGTAGTGAGGAGGCTTTTTTGGAGGCCTAGGCTTTTGCAAA
GATCGATCAAGAGACAGGATGAGGATCGTTTCGCATGATTGAACAAGATGGATTGCACGCAGGTTCTCCG
GCCGCTTGGGTGGAGAGGCTATTCGGCTATGACTGGGCACAACAGACAATCGGCTGCTCTGATGCCGCCG
TGTTCCGGCTGTCAGCGCAGGGGCGCCCGGTTCTTTTTGTCAAGACCGACCTGTCCGGTGCCCTGAATGA
ACTGCAAGACGAGGCAGCGCGGCTATCGTGGCTGGCCACGACGGGCGTTCCTTGCGCAGCTGTGCTCGAC
GTTGTCACTGAAGCGGGAAGGGACTGGCTGCTATTGGGCGAAGTGCCGGGGCAGGATCTCCTGTCATCTC
ACCTTGCTCCTGCCGAGAAAGTATCCATCATGGCTGATGCAATGCGGCGGCTGCATACGCTTGATCCGGC
TACCTGCCCATTCGACCACCAAGCGAAACATCGCATCGAGCGAGCACGTACTCGGATGGAAGCCGGTCTT
GTCGATCAGGATGATCTGGACGAAGAGCATCAGGGGCTCGCGCCAGCCGAACTGTTCGCCAGGCTCAAGG
CGAGCATGCCCGACGGCGAGGATCTCGTCGTGACCCATGGCGATGCCTGCTTGCCGAATATCATGGTGGA
AAATGGCCGCTTTTCTGGATTCATCGACTGTGGCCGGCTGGGTGTGGCGGACCGCTATCAGGACATAGCG
TTGGCTACCCGTGATATTGCTGAAGAGCTTGGCGGCGAATGGGCTGACCGCTTCCTCGTGCTTTACGGTA
TCGCCGCTCCCGATTCGCAGCGCATCGCCTTCTATCGCCTTCTTGACGAGTTCTTCTGAGCGGGACTCTG
GGGTTCGAAATGACCGACCAAGCGACGCCCAACCTGCCATCACGAGATTTCGATTCCACCGCCGCCTTCT
ATGAAAGGTTGGGCTTCGGAATCGTTTTCCGGGACGCCGGCTGGATGATCCTCCAGCGCGGGGATCTCAT
GCTGGAGTTCTTCGCCCACCCTAGGGGGAGGCTAACTGAAACACGGAAGGAGACAATACCGGAAGGAACC
CGCGCTATGACGGCAATAAAAAGACAGAATAAAACGCACGGTGTTGGGTCGTTTGTTCATAAACGCGGGG
TTCGGTCCCAGGGCTGGCACTCTGTCGATACCCCACCGAGACCCCATTGGGGCCAATACGCCCGCGTTTC
TTCCTTTTCCCCACCCCACCCCCCAAGTTCGGGTGAAGGCCCAGGGCTCGCAGCCAACGTCGGGGCGGCA
GGCCCTGCCATAGCCTCAGGTTACTCATATATACTTTAGATTGATTTAAAACTTCATTTTTAATTTAAAA
GGATCTAGGTGAAGATCCTTTTTGATAATCTCATGACCAAAATCCCTTAACGTGAGTTTTCGTTCCACTG
AGCGTCAGACCCCGTAGAAAAGATCAAAGGATCTTCTTGAGATCCTTTTTTTCTGCGCGTAATCTGCTGC
TTGCAAACAAAAAAACCACCGCTACCAGCGGTGGTTTGTTTGCCGGATCAAGAGCTACCAACTCTTTTTC
CGAAGGTAACTGGCTTCAGCAGAGCGCAGATACCAAATACTGTTCTTCTAGTGTAGCCGTAGTTAGGCCA
CCACTTCAAGAACTCTGTAGCACCGCCTACATACCTCGCTCTGCTAATCCTGTTACCAGTGGCTGCTGCC
AGTGGCGATAAGTCGTGTCTTACCGGGTTGGACTCAAGACGATAGTTACCGGATAAGGCGCAGCGGTCGG
GCTGAACGGGGGGTTCGTGCACACAGCCCAGCTTGGAGCGAACGACCTACACCGAACTGAGATACCTACA
GCGTGAGCTATGAGAAAGCGCCACGCTTCCCGAAGGGAGAAAGGCGGACAGGTATCCGGTAAGCGGCAGG
GTCGGAACAGGAGAGCGCACGAGGGAGCTTCCAGGGGGAAACGCCTGGTATCTTTATAGTCCTGTCGGGT
TTCGCCACCTCTGACTTGAGCGTCGATTTTTGTGATGCTCGTCAGGGGGGCGGAGCCTATGGAAAAACGC
CAGCAACGCGGCCTTTTTACGGTTCCTGGCCTTTTGCTGGCCTTTTGCTCACATGTTCTTTCCTGCGTTA
TCCCCTGATTCTGTGGATAACCGTATTACCGCCATGCATTAGTTATTAATAGTAATCAATTACGGGGTCA
TTAGTTCATAGCCCATATATGGAGTTCCG
